Addgene plasmid #81243: ZipGFP11_TEV
Purpose: Zipped GFP11 with TEV cleavage sequence
Depositing lab: Xiaokun Shu. Depositing organization: University of California, San Francisco (UCSF). Publication: Rational Design of a GFP-Based Fluorogenic Caspase Reporter for Imaging Apoptosis In Vivo. To TL, Schepis A, Ruiz-Gonzalez R, Zhang Q, Yu D, Dong Z, Coughlin SR, Shu X. Cell Chem Biol. 2016 Jul 21;23(7):875-82. doi: 10.1016/j.chembiol.2016.06.007. PubMed 27447051.
Backbone
  Vector backbone: pcDNA3.1
  Vector type: Mammalian Expression
Growth in bacteria
  Bacterial resistance: Ampicillin, 100 μg/mL
  Growth temperature: 37°C
  Growth strain: DH5alpha
  Copy number: High Copy
Gene/Insert
  Gene/Insert name: zipped GFP11 with TEV cleavage sequence
  Species: Synthetic
Terms and licenses: Academic/Nonprofit Terms; Industry Terms: Not Available to Industry
How to cite: ZipGFP11_TEV was a gift from Xiaokun Shu (Addgene plasmid # 81243 ; http://n2t.net/addgene:81243 ; RRID:Addgene_81243)
