[The description below was written by a language model from this plasmid's Addgene catalogue record and pLannotate feature annotations shown in this document.]
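Description:
ZipGFP11_TEV is a mammalian expression plasmid built on the pcDNA3.1 backbone (5,684 nt) that carries a synthetic insert described as a "zipped" GFP11 containing a TEV protease cleavage sequence. GFP11 is the eleventh β-strand of GFP used in split-GFP systems. The record's purpose line and the associated work on a fluorogenic protease reporter suggest that the strand is held in a constrained, "zipped" form until proteolytic cleavage at the TEV site releases it. It would then be free to complement a matching GFP1-10 partner supplied from a separate construct. The record does not describe the zipping elements, and the automated annotation did not recognise the insert. It presumably lies in the unannotated interval between the T7 promoter and the bGH polyadenylation signal.

Expression in mammalian cells is driven by the human CMV immediate-early enhancer and promoter and terminated by the bGH poly(A) signal. The T7 promoter just upstream of the cloning region allows in vitro transcription or serves as a sequencing primer site. A second cassette, consisting of the SV40 early promoter, the neomycin phosphotransferase gene and the SV40 poly(A) signal, permits G418 selection of stably transfected cells. In E. coli the plasmid is maintained at high copy by a ColE1/pUC-type origin and selected with ampicillin through the β-lactamase gene under its own promoter. An f1 origin is also present for single-stranded DNA production. The short hits called as HIV-1 LTR, ble, lacI and bom are fragments, most likely backbone remnants or annotation artefacts rather than functional parts. The construct serves as the TEV-responsive component of a fluorogenic protease-activity reporter, related to the caspase reporter design used for imaging apoptosis.
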