Features (pLannotate 1.2.2; 19 found; start..end, strand, type, name):
     28..80      -  misc_feature   bom (fragment): basis of mobility region from pBR322
    235..614     +  enhancer       CMV enhancer: human cytomegalovirus immediate early enhancer
    615..818     +  promoter       CMV promoter: human cytomegalovirus (CMV) immediate early promoter
    814..847     +  LTR            5' LTR (truncated) (fragment): truncated 5' long terminal repeat (LTR) from HIV-1
    863..881     +  promoter       T7 promoter: promoter for bacteriophage T7 RNA polymerase
   1284..1508    +  polyA_signal   bGH poly(A) signal: bovine growth hormone polyadenylation signal
   1512..1533    +  promoter       SV40 promoter (fragment): SV40 enhancer and early promoter
   1554..1982    +  rep_origin     f1 ori (sequence partly withheld): f1 bacteriophage origin of replication; arrow indicates direction of (+) strand synthesis
   1996..2325    +  promoter       SV40 promoter: SV40 enhancer and early promoter
   2392..3183    +  CDS            neo: KKA2_KLEPN - Also known as kan, nptII. Experimental evidence at protein level: Swiss-Prot protein existence level 1. Resistance to kanamycin, neomycin, paromomycin, ribostamycin, butirosin and gentamicin B. From Klebsiella pneumoniae.
   3207..3365    +  CDS            ble (fragment): BLE_KLEPN - Experimental evidence at protein level: Swiss-Prot protein existence level 1. Binding protein with a strong affinity to the bleomycin family of antibiotics. Binds to CL990; an antimitotic-antibiotic compound. From Klebsiella pneumoniae.
   3360..3481    +  polyA_signal   SV40 poly(A) signal: SV40 polyadenylation signal
   3554..3570    -  protein_bind   lac operator: The lac repressor binds to the lac operator to inhibit transcription in E. coli. This inhibition can be relieved by adding lactose or isopropyl-β-D-thiogalactopyranoside (IPTG). lac repressor encoded by lacI
   3578..3608    -  promoter       lac promoter: promoter for the E. coli lac operon
   3623..3644    -  protein_bind   CAP binding site: CAP binding activates transcription in the presence of cAMP. E. coli catabolite activator protein
   3657..3749    -  CDS            lacI (fragment): lac repressor; lacI; The lac repressor binds to the lac operator to inhibit transcription in E. coli. This inhibition can be relieved by adding lactose or isopropyl-β-D-thiogalactopyranoside (IPTG).
   3932..4517    -  rep_origin     ori: high-copy-number ColE1/pMB1/pBR322/pUC origin of replication
   4688..5548    -  CDS            AmpR: β-lactamase; bla; confers resistance to ampicillin, carbenicillin, and related antibiotics
   5549..5653    -  promoter       AmpR promoter: bla
>Addgene plasmid #81243 | ZipGFP11_TEV | depositor full sequence | sequence record 158681 | Full plasmid sequence
GACGGATCGGGAGATCTCCCGATCCCCTATGGTGCACTCTCAGTACAATCTGCTCTGATGCCGCATAGTT
AAGCCAGTATCTGCTCCCTGCTTGTGTGTTGGAGGTCGCTGAGTAGTGCGCGAGCAAAATTTAAGCTACA
ACAAGGCAAGGCTTGACCGACAATTGCATGAAGAATCTGCTTAGGGTTAGGCGTTTTGCGCTGCTTCGCG
ATGTACGGGCCAGATATACGCGTTGACATTGATTATTGACTAGTTATTAATAGTAATCAATTACGGGGTC
ATTAGTTCATAGCCCATATATGGAGTTCCGCGTTACATAACTTACGGTAAATGGCCCGCCTGGCTGACCG
CCCAACGACCCCCGCCCATTGACGTCAATAATGACGTATGTTCCCATAGTAACGCCAATAGGGACTTTCC
ATTGACGTCAATGGGTGGAGTATTTACGGTAAACTGCCCACTTGGCAGTACATCAAGTGTATCATATGCC
AAGTACGCCCCCTATTGACGTCAATGACGGTAAATGGCCCGCCTGGCATTATGCCCAGTACATGACCTTA
TGGGACTTTCCTACTTGGCAGTACATCTACGTATTAGTCATCGCTATTACCATGGTGATGCGGTTTTGGC
AGTACATCAATGGGCGTGGATAGCGGTTTGACTCACGGGGATTTCCAAGTCTCCACCCCATTGACGTCAA
TGGGAGTTTGTTTTGGCACCAAAATCAACGGGACTTTCCAAAATGTCGTAACAACTCCGCCCCATTGACG
CAAATGGGCGGTAGGCGTGTACGGTGGGAGGTCTATATAAGCAGAGCTCTCTGGCTAACTAGAGAACCCA
CTGCTTACTGGCTTATCGAAATTAATACGACTCACTATAGGGAGACCCAAGCTGGCTAGCGTTTAAACTT
AAGCTTGCCACCATGGGCGGCAGCAAGGTGTCTGCACTTAAAGAAAAGGTTTCCGCACTCAAGGAGAAAG
TTTCAGCTTTGAAAGAGAAGGTCAGTGCCCTTAAGGAAAAAGTGAGCGCGCTGAAAGAAGGAGGCAGCGG
ATCCCGGGACCACATGGTGCTGCACGAGTACGTGAACGCCGCCGGCATCACAGAAAACCTGTACTTTCAG
TCCCTCGAGGGAGGCAGCGAAGTGAGCGCGCTGGAAAAAGAGGTCTCCGCTCTTGAGAAGGAAGTTTCTG
CCTTGGAGAAAGAGGTGAGCGCCCTGGAGAAGGAAGTCTCTGCGCTTGAAAAATAATCTAGAGGGCCCGT
TTAAACCCGCTGATCAGCCTCGACTGTGCCTTCTAGTTGCCAGCCATCTGTTGTTTGCCCCTCCCCCGTG
CCTTCCTTGACCCTGGAAGGTGCCACTCCCACTGTCCTTTCCTAATAAAATGAGGAAATTGCATCGCATT
GTCTGAGTAGGTGTCATTCTATTCTGGGGGGTGGGGTGGGGCAGGACAGCAAGGGGGAGGATTGGGAAGA
CAATAGCAGGCATGCTGGGGATGCGGTGGGCTCTATGGCTTCTGAGGCGGAAAGAACCAGCTGGGGCTCT
AGGGGGTATCCCC
[124 nt withheld, positions 1554-1677]
C
[91 nt withheld, positions 1679-1769]
A
[49 nt withheld, positions 1771-1819]
CCTTTGACGTTGGAGTCCACGTTCTTT
[37 nt withheld, positions 1847-1883]
ACCCTATCTCGGTCTATTCTTTTGATTTATAAGGGATTTTGCCGATTTCGGCCTATTGGTTAAAAAATGA
GCTGATTTAACAAAAATTTAACGCGAATTAATTCTGTGGAATGTGTGTCAGTTAGGGTGTGGAAAGTCCC
CAGGCTCCCCAGCAGGCAGAAGTATGCAAAGCATGCATCTCAATTAGTCAGCAACCAGGTGTGGAAAGTC
CCCAGGCTCCCCAGCAGGCAGAAGTATGCAAAGCATGCATCTCAATTAGTCAGCAACCATAGTCCCGCCC
CTAACTCCGCCCATCCCGCCCCTAACTCCGCCCAGTTCCGCCCATTCTCCGCCCCATGGCTGACTAATTT
TTTTTATTTATGCAGAGGCCGAGGCCGCCTCTGCCTCTGAGCTATTCCAGAAGTAGTGAGGAGGCTTTTT
TGGAGGCCTAGGCTTTTGCAAAAAGCTCCCGGGAGCTTGTATATCCATTTTCGGATCTGATCAAGAGACA
GGATGAGGATCGTTTCGCATGATTGAACAAGATGGATTGCACGCAGGTTCTCCGGCCGCTTGGGTGGAGA
GGCTATTCGGCTATGACTGGGCACAACAGACAATCGGCTGCTCTGATGCCGCCGTGTTCCGGCTGTCAGC
GCAGGGGCGCCCGGTTCTTTTTGTCAAGACCGACCTGTCCGGTGCCCTGAATGAACTGCAGGACGAGGCA
GCGCGGCTATCGTGGCTGGCCACGACGGGCGTTCCTTGCGCAGCTGTGCTCGACGTTGTCACTGAAGCGG
GAAGGGACTGGCTGCTATTGGGCGAAGTGCCGGGGCAGGATCTCCTGTCATCTCACCTTGCTCCTGCCGA
GAAAGTATCCATCATGGCTGATGCAATGCGGCGGCTGCATACGCTTGATCCGGCTACCTGCCCATTCGAC
CACCAAGCGAAACATCGCATCGAGCGAGCACGTACTCGGATGGAAGCCGGTCTTGTCGATCAGGATGATC
TGGACGAAGAGCATCAGGGGCTCGCGCCAGCCGAACTGTTCGCCAGGCTCAAGGCGCGCATGCCCGACGG
CGAGGATCTCGTCGTGACCCATGGCGATGCCTGCTTGCCGAATATCATGGTGGAAAATGGCCGCTTTTCT
GGATTCATCGACTGTGGCCGGCTGGGTGTGGCGGACCGCTATCAGGACATAGCGTTGGCTACCCGTGATA
TTGCTGAAGAGCTTGGCGGCGAATGGGCTGACCGCTTCCTCGTGCTTTACGGTATCGCCGCTCCCGATTC
GCAGCGCATCGCCTTCTATCGCCTTCTTGACGAGTTCTTCTGAGCGGGACTCTGGGGTTCGAAATGACCG
ACCAAGCGACGCCCAACCTGCCATCACGAGATTTCGATTCCACCGCCGCCTTCTATGAAAGGTTGGGCTT
CGGAATCGTTTTCCGGGACGCCGGCTGGATGATCCTCCAGCGCGGGGATCTCATGCTGGAGTTCTTCGCC
CACCCCAACTTGTTTATTGCAGCTTATAATGGTTACAAATAAAGCAATAGCATCACAAATTTCACAAATA
AAGCATTTTTTTCACTGCATTCTAGTTGTGGTTTGTCCAAACTCATCAATGTATCTTATCATGTCTGTAT
ACCGTCGACCTCTAGCTAGAGCTTGGCGTAATCATGGTCATAGCTGTTTCCTGTGTGAAATTGTTATCCG
CTCACAATTCCACACAACATACGAGCCGGAAGCATAAAGTGTAAAGCCTGGGGTGCCTAATGAGTGAGCT
AACTCACATTAATTGCGTTGCGCTCACTGCCCGCTTTCCAGTCGGGAAACCTGTCGTGCCAGCTGCATTA
ATGAATCGGCCAACGCGCGGGGAGAGGCGGTTTGCGTATTGGGCGCTCTTCCGCTTCCTCGCTCACTGAC
TCGCTGCGCTCGGTCGTTCGGCTGCGGCGAGCGGTATCAGCTCACTCAAAGGCGGTAATACGGTTATCCA
CAGAATCAGGGGATAACGCAGGAAAGAACATGTGAGCAAAAGGCCAGCAAAAGGCCAGGAACCGTAAAAA
GGCCGCGTTGCTGGCGTTTTTCCATAGGCTCCGCCCCCCTGACGAGCATCACAAAAATCGACGCTCAAGT
CAGAGGTGGCGAAACCCGACAGGACTATAAAGATACCAGGCGTTTCCCCCTGGAAGCTCCCTCGTGCGCT
CTCCTGTTCCGACCCTGCCGCTTACCGGATACCTGTCCGCCTTTCTCCCTTCGGGAAGCGTGGCGCTTTC
TCATAGCTCACGCTGTAGGTATCTCAGTTCGGTGTAGGTCGTTCGCTCCAAGCTGGGCTGTGTGCACGAA
CCCCCCGTTCAGCCCGACCGCTGCGCCTTATCCGGTAACTATCGTCTTGAGTCCAACCCGGTAAGACACG
ACTTATCGCCACTGGCAGCAGCCACTGGTAACAGGATTAGCAGAGCGAGGTATGTAGGCGGTGCTACAGA
GTTCTTGAAGTGGTGGCCTAACTACGGCTACACTAGAAGAACAGTATTTGGTATCTGCGCTCTGCTGAAG
CCAGTTACCTTCGGAAAAAGAGTTGGTAGCTCTTGATCCGGCAAACAAACCACCGCTGGTAGCGGTTTTT
TTGTTTGCAAGCAGCAGATTACGCGCAGAAAAAAAGGATCTCAAGAAGATCCTTTGATCTTTTCTACGGG
GTCTGACGCTCAGTGGAACGAAAACTCACGTTAAGGGATTTTGGTCATGAGATTATCAAAAAGGATCTTC
ACCTAGATCCTTTTAAATTAAAAATGAAGTTTTAAATCAATCTAAAGTATATATGAGTAAACTTGGTCTG
ACAGTTACCAATGCTTAATCAGTGAGGCACCTATCTCAGCGATCTGTCTATTTCGTTCATCCATAGTTGC
CTGACTCCCCGTCGTGTAGATAACTACGATACGGGAGGGCTTACCATCTGGCCCCAGTGCTGCAATGATA
CCGCGAGACCCACGCTCACCGGCTCCAGATTTATCAGCAATAAACCAGCCAGCCGGAAGGGCCGAGCGCA
GAAGTGGTCCTGCAACTTTATCCGCCTCCATCCAGTCTATTAATTGTTGCCGGGAAGCTAGAGTAAGTAG
TTCGCCAGTTAATAGTTTGCGCAACGTTGTTGCCATTGCTACAGGCATCGTGGTGTCACGCTCGTCGTTT
GGTATGGCTTCATTCAGCTCCGGTTCCCAACGATCAAGGCGAGTTACATGATCCCCCATGTTGTGCAAAA
AAGCGGTTAGCTCCTTCGGTCCTCCGATCGTTGTCAGAAGTAAGTTGGCCGCAGTGTTATCACTCATGGT
TATGGCAGCACTGCATAATTCTCTTACTGTCATGCCATCCGTAAGATGCTTTTCTGTGACTGGTGAGTAC
TCAACCAAGTCATTCTGAGAATAGTGTATGCGGCGACCGAGTTGCTCTTGCCCGGCGTCAATACGGGATA
ATACCGCGCCACATAGCAGAACTTTAAAAGTGCTCATCATTGGAAAACGTTCTTCGGGGCGAAAACTCTC
AAGGATCTTACCGCTGTTGAGATCCAGTTCGATGTAACCCACTCGTGCACCCAACTGATCTTCAGCATCT
TTTACTTTCACCAGCGTTTCTGGGTGAGCAAAAACAGGAAGGCAAAATGCCGCAAAAAAGGGAATAAGGG
CGACACGGAAATGTTGAATACTCATACTCTTCCTTTTTCAATATTATTGAAGCATTTATCAGGGTTATTG
TCTCATGAGCGGATACATATTTGAATGTATTTAGAAAAATAAACAAATAGGGGTTCCGCGCACATTTCCC
CGAAAAGTGCCACCTGACGTC
