>Addgene plasmid #81243 | ZipGFP11_TEV | addgene partial sequence | sequence record 158367 | T7 5'-TAATACGACTCACTATAGGG-3'
CTTAAGCTTGCCACCATGGGCGGCAGCAAGGTGTCTGCACTTAAAGAAAAGGTTTCCGCACTCAAGGAGA
AAGTTTCAGCTTTGAAAGAGAAGGTCAGTGCCCTTAAGGAAAAAGTGAGCGCGCTGAAAGAAGGAGGCAG
CGGATCCCGGGACCACATGGTGCTGCACGAGTACGTGAACGCCGCCGGCATCACAGAAAACCTGTACTTT
CAGTCCCTCGAGGGAGGCAGCGAAGTGAGCGCGCTGGAAAAAGAGGTCTCCGCTCTTGAGAAGGAAGTTT
CTGCCTTGGAGAAAGAGGTGAGCGCCCTGGAGAAGGAAGTCTCTGCGCTTGAAAAATAATCTAGAGGGCC
CGTTTAAACCCGCTGATCAGCCTCGACTGTGCCTTCTAGTTGCCAGCCATCTGTTGTTTGCCCCTCCCCC
GTGCCTTCCTTGACCCTGGAAGGTGCCACTCCCACTGTCCTTTCCTAATAAAATGAGGAAATTGCATCGC
ATTGTCTGAGTAGGTGTCATTCTATTCTGGGGGGTGGGGTGGGGCAGGACAGCAAGGGGGAGGATTGGGA
AGACAATAGCAGGCATGCTGGGGATGCGGTGGGCTCTATGGCTTCTGAGGCGGAAAGAACCAGCTGGGGC
TCTAGGGGGTATCCCC
[124 nt withheld, positions 647-770]
C
[91 nt withheld, positions 772-862]
A
[49 nt withheld, positions 864-912]
CCTTTGACGTTGGAGTCCACGTTCTTTAATAGTGGACTCTTGTTCCAAACTG
