>Addgene plasmid #81243 | ZipGFP11_TEV | addgene partial sequence | sequence record 158368 | BGH-rev 5'-TAGAAGGCACAGTCGAGG-3'
TCTAGATTATTTTTCAAGCGCAGAGACTTCCTTCTCCAGGGCGCTCACCTCTTTCTCCAAGGCAGAAACT
TCCTTCTCAAGAGCGGAGACCTCTTTTTCCAGCGCGCTCACTTCGCTGCCTCCCTCGAGGGACTGAAAGT
ACAGGTTTTCTGTGATGCCGGCGGCGTTCACGTACTCGTGCAGCACCATGTGGTCCCGGGATCCGCTGCC
TCCTTCTTTCAGCGCGCTCACTTTTTCCTTAAGGGCACTGACCTTCTCTTTCAAAGCTGAAACTTTCTCC
TTGAGTGCGGAAACCTTTTCTTTAAGTGCAGACACCTTGCTGCCGCCCATGGTGGCAAGCTTAAGTTTAA
ACGCTAGCCAGCTTGGGTCTCCCTATAGTGAGTCGTATTAATTTCGATAAGCCAGTAAGCAGTGGGTTCT
CTAGTTAGCCAGAGAGCTCTGCTTATATAGACCTCCCACCGTACACGCCTACCGCCCATTTGCGTCAATG
GGGCGGAGTTGTTACGACATTTTGGAAAGTCCCGTTGATTTTGGTGCCAAAACAAACTCCCATTGACGTC
AATGGGGTGGAGACTTGGAAATCCCCGTGAGTCAAACCGCTATCCACGCCCATTGATGTACTGCCAAAAC
CGCATCACCATGGTAATAGCGATGACTAATACGTAGATGTACTGCCAAGTAGGAAAGTCCCATAAGGTCA
TGTACTGGGCATAATGCCAGGCGGGCCATTTACCGTCATTGACGTCAATAGGGGGCGTACTTGGCATATG
ATACACTTGATGTACTGCCAAGTGGGCAGTTTACCGTAAATACTCCACCCATTGACGTCAATGGAAAGTC
CCTATTGGCGTTACTATGGGAACATACGTCATTATTGACGTCAATGGGCGGGGGTCGTTGGGCGGTCAGC
CAGGCGGGCCATTTACCGTAAGTTATGTAACGCGGAACTCCATA
